>Addgene plasmid #57690 | tdEos-Vimentin-N-18 | addgene full sequence | sequence record 258329 | Addgene NGS Result
GTTATCCCCTGATTCTGTGGATAACCGTATTACCGCCATGCATTAGTTATTAATAGTAATCAATTACGGG
GTCATTAGTTCATAGCCCATATATGGAGTTCCGCGTTACATAACTTACGGTAAATGGCCCGCCTGGCTGA
CCGCCCAACGACCCCCGCCCATTGACGTCAATAATGACGTATGTTCCCATAGTAACGCCAATAGGGACTT
TCCATTGACGTCAATGGGTGGAGTATTTACGGTAAACTGCCCACTTGGCAGTACATCAAGTGTATCATAT
GCCAAGTACGCCCCCTATTGACGTCAATGACGGTAAATGGCCCGCCTGGCATTATGCCCAGTACATGACC
TTATGGGACTTTCCTACTTGGCAGTACATCTACGTATTAGTCATCGCTATTACCATGGTGATGCGGTTTT
GGCAGTACATCAATGGGCGTGGATAGCGGTTTGACTCACGGGGATTTCCAAGTCTCCACCCCATTGACGT
CAATGGGAGTTTGTTTTGGCACCAAAATCAACGGGACTTTCCAAAATGTCGTAACAACTCCGCCCCATTG
ACGCAAATGGGCGGTAGGCGTGTACGGTGGGAGGTCTATATAAGCAGAGCTGGTTTAGTGAACCGTCAGA
TCCGCTAGCGCCACCATGTCCACCAGGTCCGTGTCCTCGTCCTCCTACCGCAGGATGTTCGGCGGCCCGG
GCACCGCGAGCCGGCCGAGCTCCAGCCGGAGCTACGTGACTACGTCCACCCGCACCTACAGCCTGGGCAG
CGCGCTGCGCCCCAGCACCAGCCGCAGCCTCTACGCCTCGTCCCCGGGCGGCGTGTATGCCACGCGCTCC
TCTGCCGTGCGCCTGCGGAGCAGCGTGCCCGGGGTGCGGCTCCTGCAGGACTCGGTGGACTTCTCGCTGG
CCGACGCCATCAACACCGAGTTCAAGAACACCCGCACCAACGAGAAGGTGGAGCTGCAGGAGCTGAATGA
CCGCTTCGCCAACTACATCGACAAGGTGCGCTTCCTGGAGCAGCAGAATAAGATCCTGCTGGCCGAGCTC
GAGCAGCTCAAGGGCCAAGGCAAGTCGCGCCTGGGGGACCTCTACGAGGAGGAGATGCGGGAGCTGCGCC
GGCAGGTGGACCAGCTAACCAACGACAAAGCCCGCGTCGAGGTGGAGCGCGACAACCTGGCCGAGGACAT
CATGCGCCTCCGGGAGAAATTGCAGGAGGAGATGCTTCAGAGAGAGGAAGCCGAAAACACCCTGCAATCT
TTCAGACAGGATGTTGACAATGCGTCTCTGGCACGTCTTGACCTTGAACGCAAAGTGGAATCTTTGCAAG
AAGAGATTGCCTTTTTGAAGAAACTCCACGAAGAGGAAATCCAGGAGCTGCAGGCTCAGATTCAGGAACA
GCATGTCCAAATCGATGTGGATGTTTCCAAGCCTGACCTCACGGCTGCCCTGCGTGACGTACGTCAGCAA
TATGAAAGTGTGGCTGCCAAGAACCTGCAGGAGGCAGAAGAATGGTACAAATCCAAGTTTGCTGACCTCT
CTGAGGCTGCCAACCGGAACAATGACGCCCTGCGCCAGGCAAAGCAGGAGTCCACTGAGTACCGGAGACA
GGTGCAGTCCCTCACCTGTGAAGTGGATGCCCTTAAAGGAACCAATGAGTCCCTGGAACGCCAGATGCGT
GAAATGGAAGAGAACTTTGCCGTTGAAGCTGCTAACTACCAAGACACTATTGGCCGCCTGCAGGATGAGA
TTCAGAATATGAAGGAGGAAATGGCTCGTCACCTTCGTGAATACCAAGACCTGCTCAATGTTAAGATGGC
CCTTGACATTGAGATTGCCACCTACAGGAAGCTGCTGGAAGGCGAGGAGAGCAGGATTTCTCTGCCTCTT
CCAAACTTTTCCTCCCTGAACCTGAGGGAAACTAATCTGGATTCACTCCCTCTGGTTGATACCCACTCAA
AAAGGACACTTCTGATTAAGACGGTTGAAACTAGAGATGGACAGGTTATCAACGAAACTTCTCAGCATCA
CGATGACCTTGAAAGCAGCGGTGGAGCAAGCGCAGCCAGTGGTAGCGCGGATCCACCGGTCGCCACCATG
AGTGCGATTAAGCCAGACATGAAGATCAACCTCCGTATGGAAGGCAACGTAAACGGGCACCACTTTGTGA
TCGACGGAGATGGTACAGGCAAGCCTTTTGAGGGAAAACAGAGTATGGATCTTGAAGTCAAAGAGGGCGG
ACCTCTGCCTTTTGCCTTTGATATCCTGACCACTGCATTCCATTACGGCAACAGGGTATTCGCCGAATAT
CCAGACCACATACAAGACTATTTTAAGCAGTCGTTTCCTAAGGGGTATTCGTGGGAACGAAGCTTGACTT
TCGAAGACGGGGGCATTTGCATTGCCAGAAACGACATAACAATGGAAGGGGACACTTTCTATAATAAAGT
TCGATTTCACGGTGTAAACTTTCCCGCCAATGGTCCAGTTATGCAGAAGAAGACGCTGAAATGGGAGCCC
TCCACTGAGAAAATGTATGTGCGTGATGGAGTGCTGACTGGTGATATTCGCATGGCTTTGTTGCTTGAAG
GAAATGCCCATTACCGATGTGACTTCAGAACTACTTACAAAGCTAAGGAGAAGGGTGTCAAGTTACCAGG
CTACCACTTTGTGGACCACTGCATTGAGATTTTAAGCCATGACAAAGATTACAACAAGGTTAAGCTGTAT
GAGCATGCTGTTGCTCATTCTGGATTGCCTGACAATGCCAGACGATCCGGTAGCGGTCACGGTACTGGTT
CTACTGGTTCTGGTTCTTCTGAGAGTGCGATTAAGCCAGACATGAAGATCAACCTCCGTATGGAAGGCAA
CGTAAACGGGCACCACTTTGTGATCGACGGAGATGGTACAGGCAAGCCTTTTGAGGGAAAACAGAGTATG
GATCTTGAAGTCAAAGAGGGCGGACCTCTGCCTTTTGCCTTTGATATCCTGACCACTGCATTCCATTACG
GCAACAGGGTATTCGCCGAATATCCAGACCACATACAAGACTATTTTAAGCAGTCGTTTCCTAAGGGGTA
TTCGTGGGAACGAAGCTTGACTTTCGAAGACGGGGGCATTTGCATTGCCAGAAACGACATAACAATGGAA
GGGGACACTTTCTATAATAAAGTTCGATTTCACGGTGTAAACTTTCCCGCCAATGGTCCAGTTATGCAGA
AGAAGACGCTGAAATGGGAGCCCTCCACTGAGAAAATGTATGTGCGTGATGGAGTGCTGACTGGTGATAT
TCGCATGGCTTTGTTGCTTGAAGGAAATGCCCATTACCGATGTGACTTCAGAACTACTTACAAAGCTAAG
GAGAAGGGTGTCAAGTTACCAGGCTACCACTTTGTGGACCACTGCATTGAGATTTTAAGCCATGACAAAG
ATTACAACAAGGTTAAGCTGTATGAGCATGCTGTTGCTCATTCTGGATTGCCTGACAATGCCAGACGATA
AGCGGCCGCGACTCTAGATCATAATCAGCCATACCACATTTGTAGAGGTTTTACTTGCTTTAAAAAACCT
CCCACACCTCCCCCTGAACCTGAAACATAAAATGAATGCAATTGTTGTTGTTAACTTGTTTATTGCAGCT
TATAATGGTTACAAATAAAGCAATAGCATCACAAATTTCACAAATAAAGCATTTTTTTCACTGCATTCTA
GTTGTGGTTTGTCCAAACTCATCAATGTATCTTAAGGCGTAAATTGTAAGCGTTAATATTTTGTTAAAAT
TCGCGTTAAATTTTTGTTAAATCAGCTCATTTTTTAACCAATAGGCCGAAATCGGCAAAATCCCTTATAA
ATCAAAAGAATAGACCGAGATAGGGT
[37 nt withheld, positions 3877-3913]
AAAGAACGTGGACTCCAACGTCAAAGG
[49 nt withheld, positions 3941-3989]
T
[91 nt withheld, positions 3991-4081]
G
[124 nt withheld, positions 4083-4206]
CAGGTGGCACTTTTCGGGGAAATGTGCGCGGAACCCCTATTTGTTTATTTTTCTAAATACATTCAAATAT
GTATCCGCTCATGAGACAATAACCCTGATAAATGCTTCAATAATATTGAAAAAGGAAGAGTCCTGAGGCG
GAAAGAACCAGCTGTGGAATGTGTGTCAGTTAGGGTGTGGAAAGTCCCCAGGCTCCCCAGCAGGCAGAAG
TATGCAAAGCATGCATCTCAATTAGTCAGCAACCAGGTGTGGAAAGTCCCCAGGCTCCCCAGCAGGCAGA
AGTATGCAAAGCATGCATCTCAATTAGTCAGCAACCATAGTCCCGCCCCTAACTCCGCCCATCCCGCCCC
TAACTCCGCCCAGTTCCGCCCATTCTCCGCCCCATGGCTGACTAATTTTTTTTATTTATGCAGAGGCCGA
GGCCGCCTCGGCCTCTGAGCTATTCCAGAAGTAGTGAGGAGGCTTTTTTGGAGGCCTAGGCTTTTGCAAA
GATCGATCAAGAGACAGGATGAGGATCGTTTCGCATGATTGAACAAGATGGATTGCACGCAGGTTCTCCG
GCCGCTTGGGTGGAGAGGCTATTCGGCTATGACTGGGCACAACAGACAATCGGCTGCTCTGATGCCGCCG
TGTTCCGGCTGTCAGCGCAGGGGCGCCCGGTTCTTTTTGTCAAGACCGACCTGTCCGGTGCCCTGAATGA
ACTGCAAGACGAGGCAGCGCGGCTATCGTGGCTGGCCACGACGGGCGTTCCTTGCGCAGCTGTGCTCGAC
GTTGTCACTGAAGCGGGAAGGGACTGGCTGCTATTGGGCGAAGTGCCGGGGCAGGATCTCCTGTCATCTC
ACCTTGCTCCTGCCGAGAAAGTATCCATCATGGCTGATGCAATGCGGCGGCTGCATACGCTTGATCCGGC
TACCTGCCCATTCGACCACCAAGCGAAACATCGCATCGAGCGAGCACGTACTCGGATGGAAGCCGGTCTT
GTCGATCAGGATGATCTGGACGAAGAGCATCAGGGGCTCGCGCCAGCCGAACTGTTCGCCAGGCTCAAGG
CGAGCATGCCCGACGGCGAGGATCTCGTCGTGACCCATGGCGATGCCTGCTTGCCGAATATCATGGTGGA
AAATGGCCGCTTTTCTGGATTCATCGACTGTGGCCGGCTGGGTGTGGCGGACCGCTATCAGGACATAGCG
TTGGCTACCCGTGATATTGCTGAAGAGCTTGGCGGCGAATGGGCTGACCGCTTCCTCGTGCTTTACGGTA
TCGCCGCTCCCGATTCGCAGCGCATCGCCTTCTATCGCCTTCTTGACGAGTTCTTCTGAGCGGGACTCTG
GGGTTCGAAATGACCGACCAAGCGACGCCCAACCTGCCATCACGAGATTTCGATTCCACCGCCGCCTTCT
ATGAAAGGTTGGGCTTCGGAATCGTTTTCCGGGACGCCGGCTGGATGATCCTCCAGCGCGGGGATCTCAT
GCTGGAGTTCTTCGCCCACCCTAGGGGGAGGCTAACTGAAACACGGAAGGAGACAATACCGGAAGGAACC
CGCGCTATGACGGCAATAAAAAGACAGAATAAAACGCACGGTGTTGGGTCGTTTGTTCATAAACGCGGGG
TTCGGTCCCAGGGCTGGCACTCTGTCGATACCCCACCGAGACCCCATTGGGGCCAATACGCCCGCGTTTC
TTCCTTTTCCCCACCCCACCCCCCAAGTTCGGGTGAAGGCCCAGGGCTCGCAGCCAACGTCGGGGCGGCA
GGCCCTGCCATAGCCTCAGGTTACTCATATATACTTTAGATTGATTTAAAACTTCATTTTTAATTTAAAA
GGATCTAGGTGAAGATCCTTTTTGATAATCTCATGACCAAAATCCCTTAACGTGAGTTTTCGTTCCACTG
AGCGTCAGACCCCGTAGAAAAGATCAAAGGATCTTCTTGAGATCCTTTTTTTCTGCGCGTAATCTGCTGC
TTGCAAACAAAAAAACCACCGCTACCAGCGGTGGTTTGTTTGCCGGATCAAGAGCTACCAACTCTTTTTC
CGAAGGTAACTGGCTTCAGCAGAGCGCAGATACCAAATACTGTTCTTCTAGTGTAGCCGTAGTTAGGCCA
CCACTTCAAGAACTCTGTAGCACCGCCTACATACCTCGCTCTGCTAATCCTGTTACCAGTGGCTGCTGCC
AGTGGCGATAAGTCGTGTCTTACCGGGTTGGACTCAAGACGATAGTTACCGGATAAGGCGCAGCGGTCGG
GCTGAACGGGGGGTTCGTGCACACAGCCCAGCTTGGAGCGAACGACCTACACCGAACTGAGATACCTACA
GCGTGAGCTATGAGAAAGCGCCACGCTTCCCGAAGGGAGAAAGGCGGACAGGTATCCGGTAAGCGGCAGG
GTCGGAACAGGAGAGCGCACGAGGGAGCTTCCAGGGGGAAACGCCTGGTATCTTTATAGTCCTGTCGGGT
TTCGCCACCTCTGACTTGAGCGTCGATTTTTGTGATGCTCGTCAGGGGGGCGGAGCCTATGGAAAAACGC
CAGCAACGCGGCCTTTTTACGGTTCCTGGCCTTTTGCTGGCCTTTTGCTCACATGTTCTTTCCTGC
Features (pLannotate 1.2.2; 16 found; start..end, strand, type, name):
      2..36      +  rep_origin     RSF ori (fragment): Plasmids containing the RSF 1030 origin of replication can be propagated in E. coli cells that contain additional plasmids with compatible origins.
    104..407     +  enhancer       CMV enhancer: human cytomegalovirus immediate early enhancer
    408..611     +  promoter       CMV promoter: human cytomegalovirus (CMV) immediate early promoter
    646..2043    +  CDS            VIM: VIME_HUMAN - Experimental evidence at protein level: Swiss-Prot protein existence level 1. Involved with LARP6 in the stabilization of type I collagen mRNAs for CO1A1 and CO1A2. From Homo sapiens (Human).
   2098..2775    +  CDS            d2EosFP: d2EosFP is a photoconvertible red fluorescent protein published in 2004, derived from Lobophyllia hemprichii.
   2823..3501    +  CDS            EosFP (fragment): green-to-red photoswitchable fluorescent protein (Wiedenmann et al., 2004)
   3517..3600    +  CDS            large T antigen (fragment): large T antigen from SV40 (simian virus 40)
   3623..3744    +  polyA_signal   SV40 poly(A) signal: SV40 polyadenylation signal
   3778..4206    -  rep_origin     f1 ori (sequence partly withheld): f1 bacteriophage origin of replication; arrow indicates direction of (+) strand synthesis
   4233..4337    +  promoter       AmpR promoter: bla
   4339..4696    +  promoter       SV40 promoter: SV40 enhancer and early promoter
   4731..5525    +  CDS            NeoR/KanR: aminoglycoside phosphotransferase from Tn5; aph(3')-II (or nptII); confers resistance to neomycin, kanamycin, and G418 (Geneticin®)
   5546..5698    +  CDS            ble (fragment): BLE_KLEPN - Experimental evidence at protein level: Swiss-Prot protein existence level 1. Binding protein with a strong affinity to the bleomycin family of antibiotics. Binds to CL990; an antimitotic-antibiotic compound. From Klebsiella pneumoniae.
   5757..5804    +  polyA_signal   HSV TK poly(A) signal: herpes simplex virus thymidine kinase polyadenylation signal (Cole and Stacy, 1985)
   5895..5911    -  polyA_signal   bGH poly(A) signal (fragment): bovine growth hormone polyadenylation signal
   6133..6721    +  rep_origin     ori: high-copy-number ColE1/pMB1/pBR322/pUC origin of replication
