[The description below was written by a language model from this plasmid's Addgene catalogue record and pLannotate feature annotations shown in this document.]
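Description:
tdEos-Vimentin-N-18 is a mammalian expression plasmid built on the tdEos-N1 backbone, an N1-style fusion vector in which the gene of interest is placed upstream of the fluorescent protein. It carries the human vimentin (VIM) coding sequence, recorded under its RefSeq transcript identifier, driven by the human cytomegalovirus immediate-early enhancer and promoter. Vimentin is fused at its C terminus to tdEos, which the feature table resolves as two consecutive Eos-family coding regions (annotated as d2EosFP and an EosFP fragment), consistent with a tandem-dimer arrangement. A short gap between the vimentin and first Eos annotations suggests a linker, which the "18" in the name may refer to, although the record does not say so. An SV40 polyadenylation signal terminates the transcript.

Propagation in E. coli relies on a high-copy ColE1/pUC-type origin, and an f1 origin is also present. A single NeoR/KanR cassette serves both hosts: a bacterial (bla) promoter provides kanamycin resistance in bacteria, while the SV40 early promoter, with an HSV TK polyadenylation signal, allows G418 selection of stably transfected mammalian cells. The small annotated fragments (RSF ori, large T antigen, ble, bGH poly(A)) appear to be partial sequence matches rather than functional elements.

The construct is intended to label intermediate filaments in live or fixed mammalian cells. Eos is a green-to-red photoconvertible protein, and the record lists excitation/emission of 505/516 nm for the green state and 569/581 nm after conversion. This property makes such fusions suited to tracking selected filament populations and to photoactivation-based localization imaging.
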