Addgene plasmid #57690: tdEos-Vimentin-N-18
Purpose: Localization: Intermediate Filaments, Excitation: 505 / 569, Emission: 516 / 581
Depositing lab: Michael Davidson. Depositing organization: Florida State University, Tallahassee. Publication: Fluorescent protein tracking and detection: fluorescent protein structure and color variants. Rizzo MA, Davidson MW, Piston DW. Cold Spring Harb Protoc. 2009 Dec;2009(12):pdb.top63. doi: 10.1101/pdb.top63. PubMed 20150100.
Backbone
  Vector backbone: tdEos-N1
  Backbone size w/o insert (bp): 4750
  Vector type: Mammalian Expression
  Selectable markers: Neomycin (select with G418)
Growth in bacteria
  Bacterial resistance: Kanamycin, 50 μg/mL
  Growth temperature: 37°C
  Growth strain: DH5alpha
  Copy number: High Copy
Gene/Insert
  Gene/Insert name: NM_003380.3 (alt name: NM_003380.3)
  Species: H. sapiens (human)
  Entrez Gene: VIM
  Promoter: CMV
  Tag / fusion protein: tdEos (C terminal on backbone)
  Cloning method: Unknown
  Sequencing primers: 5′ CMV-F; 3′ SV40pA-R
Terms and licenses: Academic/Nonprofit Terms; Industry Terms
Depositor comments: . Excitation = 505 / 569; Emission = 516 / 581
How to cite: tdEos-Vimentin-N-18 was a gift from Michael Davidson (Addgene plasmid # 57690 ; http://n2t.net/addgene:57690 ; RRID:Addgene_57690)
